Addgene plasmid #185759: pET28-His6-Ubc9-K14R
Purpose: Bacterial expression of His6-Ubc9-K14R
Depositing lab: Jeffrey Bode. Depositing organization: ETH Zurich (Swiss Federal Institute of Technology). Publication: Site-Specific Protein Ubiquitylation Using an Engineered, Chimeric E1 Activating Enzyme and E2 SUMO Conjugating Enzyme Ubc9. Akimoto G, Fernandes AP, Bode JW. ACS Cent Sci. 2022 Feb 23;8(2):275-281. doi: 10.1021/acscentsci.1c01490. Epub 2022 Feb 9. PubMed 35237717.
Backbone
  Vector backbone: pET28
  Backbone manufacturer: Novagen
  Backbone size w/o insert (bp): 5368
  Total vector size (bp): 5769
  Vector type: Bacterial Expression
Growth in bacteria
  Bacterial resistance: Kanamycin, 50 μg/mL
  Growth temperature: 37°C
  Growth strain: DH5alpha
  Copy number: Low Copy
Gene/Insert
  Gene/Insert name: SUMO-conjugating enzyme UBC9 (alt name: UBE2I)
  Species: H. sapiens (human)
  Insert size (bp): 483
  Mutation: K14R
  Entrez Gene: UBE2I (a.k.a. C358B7.1, P18, UBC9)
  Promoter: T7
  Tag / fusion protein: Thrombin-cleavable His6-tag (N terminal on backbone)
  Cloning method: Ligation Independent Cloning
  Sequencing primers: 5′ T7; 3′ T7term
Terms and licenses: Academic/Nonprofit Terms; Industry Terms: Not Available to Industry
How to cite: pET28-His6-Ubc9-K14R was a gift from Jeffrey Bode (Addgene plasmid # 185759 ; http://n2t.net/addgene:185759 ; RRID:Addgene_185759)
