[The description below was written by a language model from this plasmid's Addgene catalogue record and pLannotate feature annotations shown in this document.]
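Description:
pET28-His6-Ubc9-K14R is a bacterial expression plasmid built on the Novagen pET28 backbone for producing a mutant form of the human SUMO-conjugating enzyme Ubc9 (UBE2I) in E. coli. The plasmid is about 5.8 kb and is selected with kanamycin through an aminoglycoside phosphotransferase gene (KanR). It replicates from a pBR322-type ColE1 origin accompanied by the bom region and the rop gene, consistent with its listing as low copy. An f1 phage origin is also present. The short "TcR", "AmpR promoter" and similar fragment hits in the automated annotation appear to be residual backbone sequence rather than functional markers.

The expression cassette follows the standard pET design. A T7 promoter with an adjacent lac operator and the T7 gene 10 ribosome binding site drives the open reading frame, and a T7 terminator closes it. The plasmid-borne lacI gene supplies lac repressor, so transcription stays repressed until IPTG is added in a host that expresses T7 RNA polymerase. The coding region begins with a backbone-encoded N-terminal His6 tag followed by a thrombin cleavage site, allowing metal-affinity purification and later tag removal, and then the roughly 480 bp Ubc9 insert carrying the K14R substitution. The annotation software matched the insert to the chicken orthologue, but the catalogue lists it as human. A His-tag-like fragment is annotated downstream of the insert, as in the parent vector, and the record does not indicate that it is translated.

The associated publication concerns site-specific protein ubiquitylation using an engineered chimeric E1 activating enzyme together with Ubc9, so the purified protein presumably served in that work. The record does not state the specific rationale for the K14R change.
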