Features (pLannotate 1.2.2; 21 found; start..end, strand, type, name):
     73..364     -  CDS            TcR (fragment): tetracycline efflux protein; tet; confers resistance to tetracycline
    379..400     -  protein_bind   CAP binding site: CAP binding activates transcription in the presence of cAMP. E. coli catabolite activator protein
    413..1495    -  CDS            lacI: lac repressor; lacI; The lac repressor binds to the lac operator to inhibit transcription in E. coli. This inhibition can be relieved by adding lactose or isopropyl-β-D-thiogalactopyranoside (IPTG).
   1496..1573    -  promoter       lacI promoter: lacI
   1581..1860    -  CDS            TcR (fragment): tetracycline efflux protein; tet; confers resistance to tetracycline
   1882..1900    +  promoter       T7 promoter: promoter for bacteriophage T7 RNA polymerase
   1901..1925    +  protein_bind   lac operator: The lac repressor binds to the lac operator to inhibit transcription in E. coli. This inhibition can be relieved by adding lactose or isopropyl-β-D-thiogalactopyranoside (IPTG). lac repressor encoded by lacI
   1940..1962    +  RBS            RBS: efficient ribosome binding site from bacteriophage T7 gene 10 (Olins and Rangwala, 1989)
   1981..1997    +  CDS            capTEV™ (fragment): composite tag for in vivo biotinylation, TEV protease cleavage, and 6xHis tagging
   2008..2025    +  CDS            thrombin site: thrombin recognition and cleavage site
   2032..2505    +  CDS            UBE2I: UBC9_CHICK - Also known as UBC9, UBCE9. Experimental evidence at protein level: Swiss-Prot protein existence level 1. Accepts the ubiquitin-like proteins SUMO1, SUMO2 and SUMO3 from the UBLE1A-UBLE1B E1 complex and catalyzes their covalent attachment to other proteins with the help of an E3 ligase such as RANBP2 or CBX4. Essential for nuclear architecture and chromosome segregation. From Gallus gallus (Chicken).
   2515..2532    +  CDS            9xHis (fragment): 9xHis affinity tag
   2542..2591    +  CDS            SET1 (fragment): solubility-enhancement tag derived from T7 phage gene 10B
   2599..2646    +  terminator     T7 terminator: transcription terminator for bacteriophage T7 RNA polymerase
   2683..3111    +  rep_origin     f1 ori (sequence partly withheld): f1 bacteriophage origin of replication; arrow indicates direction of (+) strand synthesis
   3164..3221    +  promoter       AmpR promoter (fragment): bla
   3230..4045    -  CDS            KanR: aminoglycoside phosphotransferase; aph(3')-Ia; confers resistance to kanamycin in bacteria or G418 (Geneticin®) in eukaryotes
   4167..4755    +  rep_origin     ori: high-copy-number ColE1/pMB1/pBR322/pUC origin of replication
   4941..5080    -  misc_feature   bom: basis of mobility region from pBR322
   5182..5373    -  CDS            rop: Rop protein, which maintains plasmids at low copy number; rop
   5390..1       +  CDS            YPB1_ECOLX (across the origin): Protein predicted: Swiss-Prot protein existence level 4. From Escherichia coli.
>Addgene plasmid #185759 | pET28-His6-Ubc9-K14R | addgene full sequence | sequence record 366793 | Addgene NGS Result
CTAACCAGTAAGGCAACCCCGCCAGCCTAGCCGGGTCCTCAACGACAGGAGCACGATCATGCGCACCCGT
GGGGCCGCCATGCCGGCGATAATGGCCTGCTTCTCGCCGAAACGTTTGGTGGCGGGACCAGTGACGAAGG
CTTGAGCGAGGGCGTGCAAGATTCCGAATACCGCAAGCGACAGGCCGATCATCGTCGCGCTCCAGCGAAA
GCGGTCCTCGCCGAAAATGACCCAGAGCGCTGCCGGCACCTGTCCTACGAGTTGCATGATAAAGAAGACA
GTCATAAGTGCGGCGACGATAGTCATGCCCCGCGCCCACCGGAAGGAGCTGACTGGGTTGAAGGCTCTCA
AGGGCATCGGTCGAGATCCCGGTGCCTAATGAGTGAGCTAACTTACATTAATTGCGTTGCGCTCACTGCC
CGCTTTCCAGTCGGGAAACCTGTCGTGCCAGCTGCATTAATGAATCGGCCAACGCGCGGGGAGAGGCGGT
TTGCGTATTGGGCGCCAGGGTGGTTTTTCTTTTCACCAGTGAGACGGGCAACAGCTGATTGCCCTTCACC
GCCTGGCCCTGAGAGAGTTGCAGCAAGCGGTCCACGCTGGTTTGCCCCAGCAGGCGAAAATCCTGTTTGA
TGGTGGTTAACGGCGGGATATAACATGAGCTGTCTTCGGTATCGTCGTATCCCACTACCGAGATATCCGC
ACCAACGCGCAGCCCGGACTCGGTAATGGCGCGCATTGCGCCCAGCGCCATCTGATCGTTGGCAACCAGC
ATCGCAGTGGGAACGATGCCCTCATTCAGCATTTGCATGGTTTGTTGAAAACCGGACATGGCACTCCAGT
CGCCTTCCCGTTCCGCTATCGGCTGAATTTGATTGCGAGTGAGATATTTATGCCAGCCAGCCAGACGCAG
ACGCGCCGAGACAGAACTTAATGGGCCCGCTAACAGCGCGATTTGCTGGTGACCCAATGCGACCAGATGC
TCCACGCCCAGTCGCGTACCGTCTTCATGGGAGAAAATAATACTGTTGATGGGTGTCTGGTCAGAGACAT
CAAGAAATAACGCCGGAACATTAGTGCAGGCAGCTTCCACAGCAATGGCATCCTGGTCATCCAGCGGATA
GTTAATGATCAGCCCACTGACGCGTTGCGCGAGAAGATTGTGCACCGCCGCTTTACAGGCTTCGACGCCG
CTTCGTTCTACCATCGACACCACCACGCTGGCACCCAGTTGATCGGCGCGAGATTTAATCGCCGCGACAA
TTTGCGACGGCGCGTGCAGGGCCAGACTGGAGGTGGCAACGCCAATCAGCAACGACTGTTTGCCCGCCAG
TTGTTGTGCCACGCGGTTGGGAATGTAATTCAGCTCCGCCATCGCCGCTTCCACTTTTTCCCGCGTTTTC
GCAGAAACGTGGCTGGCCTGGTTCACCACGCGGGAAACGGTCTGATAAGAGACACCGGCATACTCTGCGA
CATCGTATAACGTTACTGGTTTCACATTCACCACCCTGAATTGACTCTCTTCCGGGCGCTATCATGCCAT
ACCGCGAAAGGTTTTGCGCCATTCGATGGTGTCCGGGATCTCGACGCTCTCCCTTATGCGACTCCTGCAT
TAGGAAGCAGCCCAGTAGTAGGTTGAGGCCGTTGAGCACCGCCGCCGCAAGGAATGGTGCATGCAAGGAG
ATGGCGCCCAACAGTCCCCCGGCCACGGGGCCTGCCACCATACCCACGCCGAAACAAGCGCTCATGAGCC
CGAAGTGGCGAGCCCGATCTTCCCCATCGGTGATGTCGGCGATATAGGCGCCAGCAACCGCACCTGTGGC
GCCGGTGATGCCGGCCACGATGCGTCCGGCGTAGAGGATCGAGATCTCGATCCCGCGAAATTAATACGAC
TCACTATAGGGGAATTGTGAGCGGATAACAATTCCCCTCTAGAAATAATTTTGTTTAACTTTAAGAAGGA
GATATACCATGGGCAGCAGCCATCATCATCATCATCACAGCAGCGGCCTGGTGCCGCGCGGCAGCCATAT
GATGTCCGGAATTGCCCTCTCTCGCTTAGCTCAGGAACGCCGTGCGTGGCGCAAAGATCACCCGTTTGGG
TTTGTTGCCGTGCCTACCAAAAATCCTGACGGTACGATGAATCTTATGAACTGGGAATGCGCGATCCCTG
GCAAGAAAGGCACACCGTGGGAAGGCGGCTTGTTCAAGCTGCGTATGTTGTTCAAAGATGATTACCCGTC
AAGTCCGCCTAAATGTAAATTCGAGCCGCCGTTATTTCATCCAAACGTGTATCCCAGCGGTACGGTTTGC
CTGAGCATCCTTGAAGAAGACAAAGATTGGCGTCCCGCAATTACCATCAAGCAGATTCTGCTCGGCATTC
AAGAGCTGTTAAATGAACCAAACATTCAGGACCCAGCGCAGGCAGAAGCCTATACTATCTACTGTCAGAA
CCGTGTAGAGTATGAGAAGCGCGTCCGTGCACAAGCGAAAAAGTTTGCCCCGTCGTAACTCGAGCACCAC
CACCACCACCACTGAGATCCGGCTGCTAACAAAGCCCGAAAGGAAGCTGAGTTGGCTGCTGCCACCGCTG
AGCAATAACTAGCATAACCCCTTGGGGCCTCTAAACGGGTCTTGAGGGGTTTTTTGCTGAAAGGAGGAAC
TATATCCGGATTGGCGAATGGG
[124 nt withheld, positions 2683-2806]
C
[91 nt withheld, positions 2808-2898]
A
[49 nt withheld, positions 2900-2948]
CCTTTGACGTTGGAGTCCACGTTCTTT
[37 nt withheld, positions 2976-3012]
ACCCTATCTCGGTCTATTCTTTTGATTTATAAGGGATTTTGCCGATTTCGGCCTATTGGTTAAAAAATGA
GCTGATTTAACAAAAATTTAACGCGAATTTTAACAAAATATTAACGCTTACAATTTAGGTGGCACTTTTC
GGGGAAATGTGCGCGGAACCCCTATTTGTTTATTTTTCTAAATACATTCAAATATGTATCCGCTCATGAA
TTAATTCTTAGAAAAACTCATCGAGCATCAAATGAAACTGCAATTTATTCATATCAGGATTATCAATACC
ATATTTTTGAAAAAGCCGTTTCTGTAATGAAGGAGAAAACTCACCGAGGCAGTTCCATAGGATGGCAAGA
TCCTGGTATCGGTCTGCGATTCCGACTCGTCCAACATCAATACAACCTATTAATTTCCCCTCGTCAAAAA
TAAGGTTATCAAGTGAGAAATCACCATGAGTGACGACTGAATCCGGTGAGAATGGCAAAAGTTTATGCAT
TTCTTTCCAGACTTGTTCAACAGGCCAGCCATTACGCTCGTCATCAAAATCACTCGCATCAACCAAACCG
TTATTCATTCGTGATTGCGCCTGAGCGAGACGAAATACGCGATCGCTGTTAAAAGGACAATTACAAACAG
GAATCGAATGCAACCGGCGCAGGAACACTGCCAGCGCATCAACAATATTTTCACCTGAATCAGGATATTC
TTCTAATACCTGGAATGCTGTTTTCCCGGGGATCGCAGTGGTGAGTAACCATGCATCATCAGGAGTACGG
ATAAAATGCTTGATGGTCGGAAGAGGCATAAATTCCGTCAGCCAGTTTAGTCTGACCATCTCATCTGTAA
CATCATTGGCAACGCTACCTTTGCCATGTTTCAGAAACAACTCTGGCGCATCGGGCTTCCCATACAATCG
ATAGATTGTCGCACCTGATTGCCCGACATTATCGCGAGCCCATTTATACCCATATAAATCAGCATCCATG
TTGGAATTTAATCGCGGCCTAGAGCAAGACGTTTCCCGTTGAATATGGCTCATAACACCCCTTGTATTAC
TGTTTATGTAAGCAGACAGTTTTATTGTTCATGACCAAAATCCCTTAACGTGAGTTTTCGTTCCACTGAG
CGTCAGACCCCGTAGAAAAGATCAAAGGATCTTCTTGAGATCCTTTTTTTCTGCGCGTAATCTGCTGCTT
GCAAACAAAAAAACCACCGCTACCAGCGGTGGTTTGTTTGCCGGATCAAGAGCTACCAACTCTTTTTCCG
AAGGTAACTGGCTTCAGCAGAGCGCAGATACCAAATACTGTCCTTCTAGTGTAGCCGTAGTTAGGCCACC
ACTTCAAGAACTCTGTAGCACCGCCTACATACCTCGCTCTGCTAATCCTGTTACCAGTGGCTGCTGCCAG
TGGCGATAAGTCGTGTCTTACCGGGTTGGACTCAAGACGATAGTTACCGGATAAGGCGCAGCGGTCGGGC
TGAACGGGGGGTTCGTGCACACAGCCCAGCTTGGAGCGAACGACCTACACCGAACTGAGATACCTACAGC
GTGAGCTATGAGAAAGCGCCACGCTTCCCGAAGGGAGAAAGGCGGACAGGTATCCGGTAAGCGGCAGGGT
CGGAACAGGAGAGCGCACGAGGGAGCTTCCAGGGGGAAACGCCTGGTATCTTTATAGTCCTGTCGGGTTT
CGCCACCTCTGACTTGAGCGTCGATTTTTGTGATGCTCGTCAGGGGGGCGGAGCCTATGGAAAAACGCCA
GCAACGCGGCCTTTTTACGGTTCCTGGCCTTTTGCTGGCCTTTTGCTCACATGTTCTTTCCTGCGTTATC
CCCTGATTCTGTGGATAACCGTATTACCGCCTTTGAGTGAGCTGATACCGCTCGCCGCAGCCGAACGACC
GAGCGCAGCGAGTCAGTGAGCGAGGAAGCGGAAGAGCGCCTGATGCGGTATTTTCTCCTTACGCATCTGT
GCGGTATTTCACACCGCAATGGTGCACTCTCAGTACAATCTGCTCTGATGCCGCATAGTTAAGCCAGTAT
ACACTCCGCTATCGCTACGTGACTGGGTCATGGCTGCGCCCCGACACCCGCCAACACCCGCTGACGCGCC
CTGACGGGCTTGTCTGCTCCCGGCATCCGCTTACAGACAAGCTGTGACCGTCTCCGGGAGCTGCATGTGT
CAGAGGTTTTCACCGTCATCACCGAAACGCGCGAGGCAGCTGCGGTAAAGCTCATCAGCGTGGTCGTGAA
GCGATTCACAGATGTCTGCCTGTTCATCCGCGTCCAGCTCGTTGAGTTTCTCCAGAAGCGTTAATGTCTG
GCTTCTGATAAAGCGGGCCATGTTAAGGGCGGTTTTTTCCTGTTTGGTCACTGATGCCTCCGTGTAAGGG
GGATTTCTGTTCATGGGGGTAATGATACCGATGAAACGAGAGAGGATGCTCACGATACGGGTTACTGATG
ATGAACATGCCCGGTTACTGGAACGTTGTGAGGGTAAACAACTGGCGGTATGGATGCGGCGGGACCAGAG
AAAAATCACTCAGGGTCAATGCCAGCGCTTCGTTAATACAGATGTAGGTGTTCCACAGGGTAGCCAGCAG
CATCCTGCGATGCAGATCCGGAACATAATGGTGCAGGGCGCTGACTTCCGCGTTTCCAGACTTTACGAAA
CACGGAAACCGAAGACCATTCATGTTGTTGCTCAGGTCGCAGACGTTTTGCAGCAGCAGTCGCTTCACGT
TCGCTCGCGTATCGGTGATTCATTCTG
