>Addgene plasmid #185759 | pET28-His6-Ubc9-K14R | depositor partial sequence | sequence record 360486 | pET28-His6-Ubc9-K14R sequence 1104 bps
AATTTTGTTTAACTTTAAGAAGGAGATATACCATGGGCAGCAGCCATCATCATCATCATCACAGCAGCGG
CCTGGTGCCGCGCGGCAGCCATATGATGTCCGGAATTGCCCTCTCTCGCTTAGCTCAGGAACGCCGTGCG
TGGCGCAAAGATCACCCGTTTGGGTTTGTTGCCGTGCCTACCAAAAATCCTGACGGTACGATGAATCTTA
TGAACTGGGAATGCGCGATCCCTGGCAAGAAAGGCACACCGTGGGAAGGCGGCTTGTTCAAGCTGCGTAT
GTTGTTCAAAGATGATTACCCGTCAAGTCCGCCTAAATGTAAATTCGAGCCGCCGTTATTTCATCCAAAC
GTGTATCCCAGCGGTACGGTTTGCCTGAGCATCCTTGAAGAAGACAAAGATTGGCGTCCCGCAATTACCA
TCAAGCAGATTCTGCTCGGCATTCAAGAGCTGTTAAATGAACCAAACATTCAGGACCCAGCGCAGGCAGA
AGCCTATACTATCTACTGTCAGAACCGTGTAGAGTATGAGAAGCGCGTCCGTGCACAAGCGAAAAAGTTT
GCCCCGTCGTAACTCGAGCACCACCACCACCACCACTGAGATCCGGCTGCTAACAAAGCCCGAAAGGAAG
CTGAGTTGGCTGCTGCCACCGCTGAGCAATAACTAGCATAACCCCTTGGGGCCTCTAAACGGGTCTTGAG
GGGTTTTTTGCTGAAAGGAGGAACTATATCCGGATTGGCGAATGGG
[124 nt withheld, positions 747-870]
C
[91 nt withheld, positions 872-962]
A
[49 nt withheld, positions 964-1012]
CCTTTGACGTTGGAGTCCACGTTCTTT
[37 nt withheld, positions 1040-1076]
ACCCTATCTCGGTCTATTCTTTTGATTT
